Addgene plasmid #152133: pGBW-m4133256
Purpose: Mammalian expression plasmid for SARS-CoV-2 3C-like proteinase
Depositing lab: Ginkgo Bioworks & Benjie Chen.
Backbone
  Vector backbone: pTwist_CMV_Hygro_6
  Backbone size w/o insert (bp): 6525
  Vector type: Mammalian Expression
  Selectable markers: Hygromycin
Growth in bacteria
  Bacterial resistance: Ampicillin, 100 μg/mL
  Growth temperature: 37°C
  Growth strain: DH5alpha
  Copy number: High Copy
Gene/Insert
  Gene/Insert name: SARS-CoV-2 3C-like proteinase (alt name: nsp5)
  Species: Severe acute respiratory syndrome coronavirus 2
  Insert size (bp): 917
  Mutation: codon optimized
  Entrez Gene: ORF1ab (a.k.a. GU280_gp01)
  Promoter: CMV
  Tag / fusion protein: Cleavable TEV;6xHis-003 (C terminal on backbone)
  Cloning method: Unknown
Resource information
  A portion of this plasmid was derived from a plasmid made by: GinkgoBioworks
Depositor comments: NCBI reference sequence: YP_009725301.1
How to cite: pGBW-m4133256 was a gift from Ginkgo Bioworks & Benjie Chen (Addgene plasmid # 152133 ; http://n2t.net/addgene:152133 ; RRID:Addgene_152133)
