[The description below was written by a language model from this plasmid's Addgene catalogue record and pLannotate feature annotations shown in this document.]
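Description:
pGBW-m4133256 is a mammalian expression plasmid built on the pTwist_CMV_Hygro_6 backbone that carries a codon-optimized coding sequence for the SARS-CoV-2 3C-like proteinase (nsp5, the main protease released from the ORF1ab polyprotein). The sequenced plasmid is about 7.5 kb. It is maintained in E. coli through a high-copy ColE1/pUC-type origin and selected with ampicillin via a full-length β-lactamase gene. A short additional β-lactamase fragment is also annotated in the backbone.

The roughly 0.9 kb insert sits downstream of a CMV enhancer and CMV promoter elements. The automated annotation matches it to the SARS-CoV-2 replicase polyprotein 1a. The nsp10 function text attached to that hit is generic to the polyprotein entry and does not describe this insert. The open reading frame is followed by a backbone-encoded C-terminal tag, recorded as a TEV-cleavable 6xHis. The His tag is annotated, but the TEV site is not separately called. This arrangement allows affinity purification or detection and subsequent tag removal. An SV40 polyadenylation signal lies just downstream of the tag, although it is annotated on the opposite strand.

A separate cassette places a hygromycin B phosphotransferase gene under the human ubiquitin C promoter with a synthetic poly(A) signal, which permits selection of stably transfected mammalian cells. Human β-globin 5' and 3' insulator elements are also annotated, along with T7 and rrnG transcription terminators and a further synthetic poly(A) signal. These likely serve to isolate the expression unit from read-through transcription originating in neighbouring backbone regions. The plasmid is intended for expressing the viral protease in mammalian cells. The record does not specify particular downstream applications.
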