Features (pLannotate 1.2.2; 20 found; start..end, strand, type, name):
    947..964     +  CDS            6xHis: 6xHis affinity tag
   1033..1154    -  polyA_signal   SV40 poly(A) signal: SV40 polyadenylation signal
   1177..1246    -  CDS            large T antigen (fragment): large T antigen from SV40 (simian virus 40)
   1269..1315    +  terminator     T7 terminator: transcription terminator for bacteriophage T7 RNA polymerase
   1345..1481    +  terminator     rrnG terminator: transcription terminator from the E. coli ribosomal RNA rrnG operon (Albrechtsen et al., 1991)
   1526..1597    +  misc_feature   3' β-globin insulator: insulator downstream of the human β-globin locus (Farrell et al., 2002)
   1823..2411    -  rep_origin     ori: high-copy-number ColE1/pMB1/pBR322/pUC origin of replication
   2583..2647    -  CDS            bla(M) (fragment): β-lactamase lacking the signal sequence; bla(M); allows cytosolic expression of β-lactamase
   2911..4120    +  promoter       UbC promoter: human ubiquitin C promoter
   4130..5151    +  CDS            HygR (fragment): hygromycin B phosphotransferase confers resistance to hygromycin
   5179..5227    +  polyA_signal   poly(A) signal: synthetic polyadenylation signal
   5493..6353    +  CDS            AmpR: β-lactamase; bla; confers resistance to ampicillin, carbenicillin, and related antibiotics
   6366..6502    +  terminator     rrnG terminator: transcription terminator from the E. coli ribosomal RNA rrnG operon (Albrechtsen et al., 1991)
   6654..6725    +  misc_feature   5' β-globin insulator: insulator upstream of the human β-globin locus (Farrell et al., 2002)
   6730..6776    -  terminator     T7 terminator: transcription terminator for bacteriophage T7 RNA polymerase
   6794..6842    -  polyA_signal   poly(A) signal: synthetic polyadenylation signal
   6923..7226    +  enhancer       CMV enhancer: human cytomegalovirus immediate early enhancer
   7299..7316    -  promoter       CMV promoter (fragment): human cytomegalovirus (CMV) immediate early promoter
   7379..7430    +  promoter       CMVd2 promoter: truncated human cytomegalovirus (CMV) immediate early promoter that yields moderately reduced expression relative to the full-length promoter
   7484..925     +  CDS            R1A_SARS2 (fragment) (across the origin) (sequence partly withheld): Experimental evidence at protein level: Swiss-Prot protein existence level 1. [Non-structural protein 10]: Plays a pivotal role in viral transcription by stimulating both nsp14 3'-5' exoribonuclease and nsp16 2'-O-methyltransferase activities. Therefore plays an essential role in viral mRNAs cap methylation. From Severe acute respiratory syndrome coronavirus 2 (2019-nCoV) (SARS-CoV-2).
>Addgene plasmid #152133 | pGBW-m4133256 | addgene full sequence | sequence record 300772 | Addgene NGS Result
CACCATG
[918 nt withheld, positions 8-925]
GAAAACCTTTACTTTCAGTCGCACCATCACCATCACCATTAAGGATCCGCAGGCCTCTGCTAGCTTGACT
GACTGAGATACAGCGTACCTTCAGCTCACAGACATGATAAGATACATTGATGAGTTTGGACAAACCACAA
CTAGAATGCAGTGAAAAAAATGCTTTATTTGTGAAATTTGTGATGCTATTGCTTTATTTGTAACCATTAT
AAGCTGCAATAAACAAGTTAACAACAACAATTGCATTCATTTTATGTTTCAGGTTCAGGGGGAGGTGTGG
GAGGTTTTTTAAAGCAAGTAAAACCTCTACAAATGTGGTATTGGCCCATCTCTATCGGTATCGTAGCATA
ACCCCTTGGGGCCTCTAAACGGGTCTTGAGGGGTTTTTTGTGCCCCTCGGGCCGGATTGCTATCTACCGG
CATTGGCGCAGAAAAAAATGCCTGATGCGACGCTGCGCGTCTTATACTCCCACATATGCCAGATTCAGCA
ACGGATACGGCTTCCCCAACTTGCCCACTTCCATACGTGTCCTCCTTACCAGAAATTTATCCTTAAGGTC
GTCAGCTATCCTGCAGGCGATCTCTCGATTTCGATCAAGACATTCCTTTAATGGTCTTTTCTGGACACCA
CTAGGGGTCAGAAGTAGTTCATCAAACTTTCTTCCCTCCCTAATCTCATTGGTTACCTTGGGCTATCGAA
ACTTAATTAACCAGTCAAGTCAGCTACTTGGCGAGATCGACTTGTCTGGGTTTCGACTACGCTCAGAATT
GCGTCAGTCAAGTTCGATCTGGTCCTTGCTATTGCACCCGTTCTCCGATTACGAGTTTCATTTAAATCAT
GTGAGCAAAAGGCCAGCAAAAGGCCAGGAACCGTAAAAAGGCCGCGTTGCTGGCGTTTTTCCATAGGCTC
CGCCCCCCTGACGAGCATCACAAAAATCGACGCTCAAGTCAGAGGTGGCGAAACCCGACAGGACTATAAA
GATACCAGGCGTTTCCCCCTGGAAGCTCCCTCGTGCGCTCTCCTGTTCCGACCCTGCCGCTTACCGGATA
CCTGTCCGCCTTTCTCCCTTCGGGAAGCGTGGCGCTTTCTCATAGCTCACGCTGTAGGTATCTCAGTTCG
GTGTAGGTCGTTCGCTCCAAGCTGGGCTGTGTGCACGAACCCCCCGTTCAGCCCGACCGCTGCGCCTTAT
CCGGTAACTATCGTCTTGAGTCCAACCCGGTAAGACACGACTTATCGCCACTGGCAGCAGCCACTGGTAA
CAGGATTAGCAGAGCGAGGTATGTAGGCGGTGCTACAGAGTTCTTGAAGTGGTGGCCTAACTACGGCTAC
ACTAGAAGAACAGTATTTGGTATCTGCGCTCTGCTGAAGCCAGTTACCTTCGGAAAAAGAGTTGGTAGCT
CTTGATCCGGCAAACAAACCACCGCTGGTAGCGGTGGTTTTTTTGTTTGCAAGCAGCAGATTACGCGCAG
AAAAAAAGGATCTCAAGAAGATCCTTTGATCTTTTCTACGGGGTCTGACGCTCAGTGGAACGAAAACTCA
CGTTAAGGGATTTTGGTCATGAGATTATCAAAAAGGATCTTCACCTAGATCCTTTTAAATTAAAAATGAA
GTTTTAAATCAATCTAAAGTATATATGAGTAAACTTGGTCTGACAGTTACCAATGCTTAATCAGTGAGGC
ACCTATCTCAGCGATCTGTCTATTTCGTTCATCCATAGTTGCATTTAAATTTCCGAACTCTCCAAGGCCC
TCGTCGGAAAATCTTCAAACCTTTCGTCCGATCCATCTTGCAGGCTACCTCTCGAACGAACTATCGCAAG
TCTCTTGGCCGGCCTTGCGCCTTGGCTATTGCTTGGCAGCGCCTATCGCCAGGTATTACTCCAATCCCGA
ATATCCGAGATCGGGATCACCCGAGAGAAGTTCAACCTACATCCTCAATCCCGATCTATCCGAGATCCGA
GGAATATCGAAATCGGGGCGCGCCTGGCCTCCGCGCCGGGTTTTGGCGCCTCCCGCGGGCGCCCCCCTCG
TCACGGCGAGCGCTGCCACGTCAGACGAAGGGCGCAGGAGCGTCCTGATCCTTCCGCCCGGACGCTCAGG
ACAGCGGCCCGCTGCTCATAAGACTCGGCCTTAGAACCCCAGTATCAGCAGAAGGACATTTTAGGACGGG
ACTTGGGTGACTCTAGGGCACTGGTTTTCTTTCCAGAGAGCGGAACAGGCGAGGAAAAGTAGTCCCTTCT
CGGCGATTCTGCGGAGGGATCTCCGTGGGGCGGTGAACGCCGATGATTATATAAGGACGCGCCGGGTGTG
GCACAGCTAGTTCCGTCGCAGCCGGGATTTGGGTCGCGGTTCTTGTTTGTGGATCGCTGTGATCGTCACT
TGGTGAGTAGCGGGCTGCTGGGCTGGCCGGGGCTTTCGTGGCCGCCGGGCCGCTCGGTGGGACGGAAGCG
TGTGGAGAGACCGCCAAGGGCTGTAGTCTGGGTCCGCGAGCAAGGTTGCCCTGAACTGGGGGTTGGGGGG
AGCGCAGCAAAATGGCGGCTGTTCCCGAGTCTTGAATGGAAGACGCTTGTGAGGCGGGCTGTGAGGTCGT
TGAAACAAGGTGGGGGGCATGGTGGGCGGCAAGAACCCAAGGTCTTGAGCCCTTCGCTAATGCGGGAAAG
CTCTTATTCGGGTGAGATGGGCTGGGCACCATCTGGGGACCCTGACGTGAAGTTTGTCACTGACTGGAGA
ACTCGGTTTGTCGTCTGTTGCGGGGGCGGCAGTTATGGCGGTGCCGTTGGGCAGTGCACCCGTACCTTTG
GGAGCGCGCGCCCTCGTCGTGTCGTGACGTCACCCGTTCTGTTGGCTTATAATGCAGGGTGGGGCCACCT
GCCGGTAGGTGTGCGGTAGGCTTTTCTCCGTCGCAGGACGCAGGGTTCGGGCCTAGGGTAGGCTCTCCTG
AATCGACAGGCGCCGGACCTCTGGTGAGGGGAGGGATAAGTGAGGCGTCAGTTTCTTTGGTCGGTTTTAT
GTACCTATCTTCTTAAGTAGCTGAAGCTCCGGTTTTGAACTATGCGCTCGGGGTTGGCGAGTGTGTTTTG
TGAAGTTTTTTAGGCACCTTTTGAAATGTAATCATTTGGGTCAATATGTAATTTTCAGTGTTAGACTTGT
AAATTGTCCGCTAAATTCTGGCCGTTTTTGGCTTTTTTGTTAGACAACATGGGTAAAAAGCCTGAACTCA
CCGCGACGTCTGTCGAGAAGTTTCTGATCGAAAAGTTCGACAGCGTCTCCGACCTGATGCAGCTCTCGGA
GGGCGAAGAATCTCGTGCTTTCAGCTTCGATGTAGGAGGGCGTGGATATGTCCTGCGGGTAAATAGCTGC
GCCGATGGTTTCTACAAAGATCGTTATGTTTATCGGCACTTTGCATCCGCCGCGCTCCCGATTCCGGAAG
TGCTTGACATTGGGGAGTTCAGCGAGAGCCTGACCTATTGCATCTCCCGCCGTGCACAGGGTGTCACGTT
GCAAGACCTGCCTGAAACCGAACTGCCCGCTGTTCTGCAGCCGGTCGCGGAGGCAATGGATGCCATCGCT
GCCGCCGATCTTAGCCAGACGAGCGGGTTCGGCCCATTCGGACCGCAAGGAATCGGTCAATACACTACAT
GGCGTGATTTCATATGCGCGATTGCTGATCCCCATGTGTATCACTGGCAAACTGTGATGGACGACACCGT
CAGTGCGTCCGTCGCGCAGGCTCTCGATGAGCTGATGCTTTGGGCCGAGGACTGCCCCGAAGTCCGGCAC
CTCGTGCACGCGGATTTCGGCTCCAACAATGTCCTGACGGACAATGGCCGCATAACAGCGGTCATTGACT
GGAGCGAGGCGATGTTCGGGGATTCCCAATACGAGGTCGCCAACATCTTCTTCTGGAGGCCGTGGTTGGC
TTGTATGGAGCAGCAGACGCGCTACTTCGAGCGGAGGCATCCGGAGCTTGCAGGATCGCCCCGGCTCCGG
GCGTATATGCTCCGCATTGGTCTTGACCAACTCTATCAGAGCTTGGTTGACGGCAATTTCGATGATGCAG
CTTGGGCGCAGGGTCGATGCGACGCAATCGTCCGATCCGGAGCCGGGACTGTCGGGCGTACACAAATCGC
CCGCAGAAGCGCCGCCGTCTGGACCGATGGCTGTGTAGAAGTACTCGCCGATAGTGGAAACCGACGCCCC
AGCACTCGTCCGAGGGCAAAGGAATAAGCTAGTATGTAAGCCTAGTCTTAGATAATAAAATCGCTATCCA
TCGAAGATGGATGTGTGTTGGTTTTTTGTGTGTGTAACGCTAGGCGCGCCTGGTGTACCGAGAACGATCC
TCTCAGTGCGAGTCTCGACGATCCATATCGTTGCTTGGCAGTCAGCCAGTCGGAATCCAGCTTGGGACCC
AGGAAGTCCAATCGTCAGATATTGTACTCAAGCCTGGTCACGGCAGCGTACCGATCTGTTTAAACCTAGA
TATTGATAGTCTGATCGGTCAACGTATAATCGAGTCCTAGCTTTTGCAAACATCTATCAAGAGACAGGAT
CAGCAGGAGGCTTTCGCATGAGTATTCAACATTTCCGTGTCGCCCTTATTCCCTTTTTTGCGGCATTTTG
CCTTCCTGTTTTTGCTCACCCAGAAACGCTGGTGAAAGTAAAAGATGCTGAAGATCAGTTGGGTGCGCGA
GTGGGTTACATCGAACTGGATCTCAACAGCGGTAAGATCCTTGAGAGTTTTCGCCCCGAAGAACGCTTTC
CAATGATGAGCACTTTTAAAGTTCTGCTATGTGGCGCGGTATTATCCCGTATTGACGCCGGGCAAGAGCA
ACTCGGTCGCCGCATACACTATTCTCAGAATGACTTGGTTGAGTATTCACCAGTCACAGAAAAGCATCTT
ACGGATGGCATGACAGTAAGAGAATTATGCAGTGCTGCCATAACCATGAGTGATAACACTGCGGCCAACT
TACTTCTGACAACGATTGGAGGACCGAAGGAGCTAACCGCTTTTTTGCACAACATGGGGGATCATGTAAC
TCGCCTTGATCGTTGGGAACCGGAGCTGAATGAAGCCATACCAAACGACGAGCGTGACACCACGATGCCT
GTAGCAATGGCAACAACCTTGCGTAAACTATTAACTGGCGAACTACTTACTCTAGCTTCCCGGCAACAGT
TGATAGACTGGATGGAGGCGGATAAAGTTGCAGGACCACTTCTGCGCTCGGCCCTTCCGGCTGGCTGGTT
TATTGCTGATAAATCTGGAGCCGGTGAGCGTGGGTCTCGCGGTATCATTGCAGCACTGGGGCCAGATGGT
AAGCCCTCCCGTATCGTAGTTATCTACACGACGGGGAGTCAGGCAACTATGGATGAACGAAATAGACAGA
TCGCTGAGATAGGTGCCTCACTGATTAAGCATTGGTAACCGATTCTAGGTGCATTGGCGCAGAAAAAAAT
GCCTGATGCGACGCTGCGCGTCTTATACTCCCACATATGCCAGATTCAGCAACGGATACGGCTTCCCCAA
CTTGCCCACTTCCATACGTGTCCTCCTTACCAGAAATTTATCCTTAAGATCCCGAATCGTTTAAACTCGA
CTCTGGCTCTATCGAATCTCCGTCGTTTCGAGCTTACGCGAACAGCCGTGGCGCTCATTTGCTCGTCGGG
CATCGAATCTCGTCAGCTATCGTCAGCTTACCTTTTTGGCAGCGATCGCGGCTCCCGACATCTTGGACCA
TTAGCTCCACAGGTATCTTCTTCCCTCTAGTGGTCATAACAGCAGCTTCAGCTACCTCTCAATTCAAAAA
ACCCCTCAAGACCCGTTTAGAGGCCCCAAGGGGTTATGCTATCAATCGTTGCGTTACACACACAAAAAAC
CAACACACATCCATCTTCGATGGATAGCGATTTTATTATCTAACTGCTGATCGAGTGTAGCCAGATCTAG
TAATCAATTACGGGGTCATTAGTTCATAGCCCATATATGGAGTTCCGCGTTACATAACTTACGGTAAATG
GCCCGCCTGGCTGACCGCCCAACGACCCCCGCCCATTGACGTCAATAATGACGTATGTTCCCATAGTAAC
GCCAATAGGGACTTTCCATTGACGTCAATGGGTGGAGTATTTACGGTAAACTGCCCACTTGGCAGTACAT
CAAGTGTATCATATGCCAAGTACGCCCCCTATTGACGTCAATGACGGTAAATGGCCCGCCTGGCATTATG
CCCAGTACATGACCTTATGGGACTTTCCTACTTGGCAGTACATCTACGTATTAGTCATCGCTATTACCAT
GCTGATGCGGTTTTGGCAGTACATCAATGGGCGTGGATAGCGGTTTGACTCACGGGGATTTCCAAGTCTC
CACCCCATTGACGTCAATGGGAGTTTGTTTTGGCACCAAAATCAACGGGACTTTCCAAAATGTCGTAACA
ACTCCGCCCCATTGACGCAAATGGGCGGTAGGCGTGTACGGTGGGAGGTCTATATAAGCAGAGCTGGTTT
AGTGAACCGTCAGATCAGATCTTTGTCGATCCTACCATCCACTCGACACACCCGCCAGCGGCCGC
